Addgene plasmid #147199: pCIneo-lambdaN-HA-HsNanos2_P
Purpose: Mammalian Expression of HsNanos2
Depositing lab: Elisa Izaurralde. Depositing organization: Max Planck Institute for Developmental Biology. Publication: Structural basis for the Nanos-mediated recruitment of the CCR4-NOT complex and translational repression. Bhandari D, Raisch T, Weichenrieder O, Jonas S, Izaurralde E. Genes Dev. 2014 Apr 15;28(8):888-901. doi: 10.1101/gad.237289.113. PubMed 24736845.
Backbone
  Vector backbone: pCI-neo
  Vector type: Mammalian Expression
Growth in bacteria
  Bacterial resistance: Ampicillin, 100 μg/mL
  Growth temperature: 37°C
  Growth strain: DH5alpha
  Copy number: High Copy
Gene/Insert
  Gene/Insert name: HsNanos2
  Species: H. sapiens (human)
  Entrez Gene: NANOS2 (a.k.a. NOS2)
  Cloning method: Unknown
Terms and licenses: Academic/Nonprofit Terms; Industry Terms: Not Available to Industry
Depositor comments: synthesized DNA from GeneArt. Codon optimized for Expression in human cells. Plasmids from this collection were made available to the research community and donated after the lab closed. Please note that the sequence provided by the depositing laboratory may be theoretical/predicted or based on Sanger sequencing results. There may be discrepancies between sequencing results obtained by Addgene and the depositor sequence. If an Addgene verified sequence is not available, please contact before placing your order to request that our lab fully sequence the plasmid.
How to cite: pCIneo-lambdaN-HA-HsNanos2_P was a gift from Elisa Izaurralde (Addgene plasmid # 147199 ; http://n2t.net/addgene:147199 ; RRID:Addgene_147199)
