[The description below was written by a language model from this plasmid's Addgene catalogue record and pLannotate feature annotations shown in this document.]
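Description:
pCIneo-lambdaN-HA-HsNanos2_P is a mammalian expression plasmid of about 6.0 kb built on the pCI-neo backbone, encoding human NANOS2 fused at its N-terminus to a lambdaN peptide and an HA epitope. It is maintained in E. coli as a high-copy plasmid through a ColE1/pUC-type origin and selected with ampicillin via the β-lactamase gene. An f1 origin is also present. For mammalian cells, a separate SV40 enhancer/early promoter drives a neomycin phosphotransferase gene terminated by a synthetic poly(A) signal, which can support selection of stable transfectants with G418.

The expression cassette consists of the CMV immediate early enhancer and promoter followed by the chimeric β-globin/immunoglobulin intron, which generally improves expression of the spliced transcript, and ends at an SV40 polyadenylation signal. A T7 promoter upstream and a partial T3 promoter downstream flank the insert. The open reading frame begins with a short fragment of the bacteriophage lambda N protein, the arginine-rich peptide that binds boxB RNA hairpins. This is followed by a short HA annotation whose length is consistent with a single epitope rather than the full triple tag, and then by the NANOS2 coding sequence. According to the depositor, the insert was synthesized and codon optimized for human cells. The meaning of the "_P" suffix is not explained in the record.

LambdaN fusions of this type are typically used in tethering assays, where the protein is artificially recruited to a boxB-containing reporter mRNA to measure its effect on translation or mRNA stability. This fits the associated study of Nanos-mediated recruitment of the CCR4-NOT deadenylase complex and translational repression. The HA tag allows detection or immunoprecipitation of the fusion protein.
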