Features (pLannotate 1.2.2; 21 found; start..end, strand, type, name):
    140..517     +  enhancer       CMV enhancer: human cytomegalovirus immediate early enhancer
    518..729     +  promoter       CMV promoter: human cytomegalovirus (CMV) immediate early promoter
    890..1022    +  intron         chimeric intron: chimera between introns from human β-globin and immunoglobulin heavy chain genes
   1067..1085    +  promoter       T7 promoter: promoter for bacteriophage T7 RNA polymerase
   1104..1169    +  CDS            N (fragment): REGN_LAMBD - Experimental evidence at protein level: Swiss-Prot protein existence level 1. Plays a role as a transcriptional antitermination factor that allows the virus to initiate its lytic phase. Activates expression of the delayed viral early genes by modifying host RNA polymerase (RNAP) into a form that is resistant to termination signals. This antitermination function requires the host NusA protein which serves to stabilize the interaction between antitermination protein N and host RNA polymerase. From Escherichia phage lambda (Bacteriophage lambda).
   1194..1220    +  CDS            3xHA (fragment): three tandem HA epitope tags
   1233..1646    +  CDS            NANOS2: NANO2_HUMAN - Also known as NOS2. Experimental evidence at protein level: Swiss-Prot protein existence level 1. Plays a key role in the sexual differentiation of germ cells by promoting the male fate but suppressing the female fate. Represses the female fate pathways by suppressing meiosis, which in turn results in the promotion of the male fate. Maintains the suppression of meiosis by preventing STRA8 expression, which is required for premeiotic DNA replication, after CYP26B1 is decreased. Regulates the localization of the CCR4-NOT deadenylation complex to P-bodies and plays a role in recruit
   1677..1694    -  promoter       T3 promoter (fragment): promoter for bacteriophage T3 RNA polymerase
   1712..1833    -  polyA_signal   SV40 poly(A) signal: SV40 polyadenylation signal
   1856..1924    -  CDS            large T antigen (fragment): large T antigen from SV40 (simian virus 40)
   1948..2015    +  CDS            lacZα (fragment): LacZα fragment of β-galactosidase; lacZ fragment
   2019..2447    +  rep_origin     f1 ori (sequence partly withheld): f1 bacteriophage origin of replication; arrow indicates direction of (+) strand synthesis
   2475..2526    -  misc_feature   bom (fragment): basis of mobility region from pBR322
   2591..2948    +  promoter       SV40 promoter: SV40 enhancer and early promoter
   2999..3790    +  CDS            neo: KKA2_KLEPN - Also known as kan, nptII. Experimental evidence at protein level: Swiss-Prot protein existence level 1. Resistance to kanamycin, neomycin, paromomycin, ribostamycin, butirosin and gentamicin B. From Klebsiella pneumoniae.
   3857..3905    +  polyA_signal   poly(A) signal: synthetic polyadenylation signal
   3925..3979    -  misc_feature   bom (fragment): basis of mobility region from pBR322
   4081..4116    -  CDS            rop (fragment): Rop protein, which maintains plasmids at low copy number; rop
   4211..4315    +  promoter       AmpR promoter: bla
   4316..5176    +  CDS            AmpR: β-lactamase; bla; confers resistance to ampicillin, carbenicillin, and related antibiotics
   5347..5935    +  rep_origin     ori: high-copy-number ColE1/pMB1/pBR322/pUC origin of replication
>Addgene plasmid #147199 | pCIneo-lambdaN-HA-HsNanos2_P | depositor full sequence | sequence record 289646 | Full Sequence
TCAATATTGGCCATTAGCCATATTATTCATTGGTTATATAGCATAAATCAATATTGGCTATTGGCCATTG
CATACGTTGTATCTATATCATAATATGTACATTTATATTGGCTCATGTCCAATATGACCGCCATGTTGGC
ATTGATTATTGACTAGTTATTAATAGTAATCAATTACGGGGTCATTAGTTCATAGCCCATATATGGAGTT
CCGCGTTACATAACTTACGGTAAATGGCCCGCCTGGCTGACCGCCCAACGACCCCCGCCCATTGACGTCA
ATAATGACGTATGTTCCCATAGTAACGCCAATAGGGACTTTCCATTGACGTCAATGGGTGGAGTATTTAC
GGTAAACTGCCCACTTGGCAGTACATCAAGTGTATCATATGCCAAGTCCGCCCCCTATTGACGTCAATGA
CGGTAAATGGCCCGCCTGGCATTATGCCCAGTACATGACCTTACGGGACTTTCCTACTTGGCAGTACATC
TACGTATTAGTCATCGCTATTACCATGGTGATGCGGTTTTGGCAGTACACCAATGGGCGTGGATAGCGGT
TTGACTCACGGGGATTTCCAAGTCTCCACCCCATTGACGTCAATGGGAGTTTGTTTTGGCACCAAAATCA
ACGGGACTTTCCAAAATGTCGTAACAACTGCGATCGCCCGCCCCGTTGACGCAAATGGGCGGTAGGCGTG
TACGGTGGGAGGTCTATATAAGCAGAGCTCGTTTAGTGAACCGTCAGATCACTAGAAGCTTTATTGCGGT
AGTTTATCACAGTTAAATTGCTAACGCAGTCAGTGCTTCTGACACAACAGTCTCGAACTTAAGCTGCAGT
GACTCTCTTAAGGTAGCCTTGCAGAAGTTGGTCGTGAGGCACTGGGCAGGTAAGTATCAAGGTTACAAGA
CAGGTTTAAGGAGACCAATAGAAACTGGGCTTGTCGAGACAGAGAAGACTCTTGCGTTTCTGATAGGCAC
CTATTGGTCTTACTGACATCCACTTTGCCTTTCTCTCCACAGGTGTCCACTCCCAGTTCAATTACAGCTC
TTAAGGCTAGAGTACTTAATACGACTCACTATAGGCTAGCAATTGCGGCCACCATGGACGCACAAACACG
ACGACGTGAGCGTCGCGCTGAGAAACAAGCTCAATGGAAAGCTGCAAACGGTGGATCTCCTCCACATATG
GCTTACCCATACGATGTTCCAGATTACGCTCCTCCACTCGAGATGCAGCTGCCCCCATTCGACATGTGGA
AGGACTACTTCAACCTGAGCCAGGTCGTGTGGGCCCTGATCGCCAGCAGAGGCCAGAGACTGGAAACCCA
GGAAATCGAGGAACCCAGCCCTGGCCCTCCACTGGGACAGGATCAGGGACTGGGAGCCCCTGGCGCTAAT
GGCGGACTGGGCACCCTGTGCAATTTCTGCAAGCACAACGGCGAGAGCCGGCACGTGTACAGCAGCCACC
AGCTGAAAACCCCCGACGGCGTGGTCGTGTGCCCCATCCTGAGACACTACGTGTGCCCTGTGTGCGGCGC
CACTGGGGATCAGGCCCATACCCTGAAGTACTGCCCCCTGAATGGCGGCCAGCAGTCCCTGTACAGAAGA
AGCGGCAGAAACAGCGCTGGGCGGAGAGTGAAGAGATAATCTAGAGTCGACCCGGGCGGCCGCTTCCCTT
TAGTGAGGGTTAATGCTTCGAGCAGACATGATAAGATACATTGATGAGTTTGGACAAACCACAACTAGAA
TGCAGTGAAAAAAATGCTTTATTTGTGAAATTTGTGATGCTATTGCTTTATTTGTAACCATTATAAGCTG
CAATAAACAAGTTAACAACAACAATTGCATTCATTTTATGTTTCAGGTTCAGGGGGAGATGTGGGAGGTT
TTTTAAAGCAAGTAAAACCTCTACAAATGTGGTAAAATCCGATAAGGATCGATCCGGGCTGGCGTAATAG
CGAAGAGGCCCGCACCGATCGCCCTTCCCAACAGTTGCGCAGCCTGAATGGCGAATGG
[124 nt withheld, positions 2019-2142]
C
[91 nt withheld, positions 2144-2234]
A
[49 nt withheld, positions 2236-2284]
CCTTTGACGTTGGAGTCCACGTTCTTT
[37 nt withheld, positions 2312-2348]
ACCCTATCTCGGTCTATTCTTTTGATTTATAAGGGATTTTGCCGATTTCGGCCTATTGGTTAAAAAATGA
GCTGATTTAACAAAAATTTAACGCGAATTTTAACAAAATATTAACGCTTACAATTTCCTGATGCGGTATT
TTCTCCTTACGCATCTGTGCGGTATTTCACACCGCATACGCGGATCTGCGCAGCACCATGGCCTGAAATA
ACCTCTGAAAGAGGAACTTGGTTAGGTACCTTCTGAGGCGGAAAGAACCAGCTGTGGAATGTGTGTCAGT
TAGGGTGTGGAAAGTCCCCAGGCTCCCCAGCAGGCAGAAGTATGCAAAGCATGCATCTCAATTAGTCAGC
AACCAGGTGTGGAAAGTCCCCAGGCTCCCCAGCAGGCAGAAGTATGCAAAGCATGCATCTCAATTAGTCA
GCAACCATAGTCCCGCCCCTAACTCCGCCCATCCCGCCCCTAACTCCGCCCAGTTCCGCCCATTCTCCGC
CCCATGGCTGACTAATTTTTTTTATTTATGCAGAGGCCGAGGCCGCCTCGGCCTCTGAGCTATTCCAGAA
GTAGTGAGGAGGCTTTTTTGGAGGCCTAGGCTTTTGCAAAAAGCTTGATTCTTCTGACACAACAGTCTCG
AACTTAAGGCTAGAGCCACCATGATTGAACAAGATGGATTGCACGCAGGTTCTCCGGCCGCTTGGGTGGA
GAGGCTATTCGGCTATGACTGGGCACAACAGACAATCGGCTGCTCTGATGCCGCCGTGTTCCGGCTGTCA
GCGCAGGGGCGCCCGGTTCTTTTTGTCAAGACCGACCTGTCCGGTGCCCTGAATGAACTGCAGGACGAGG
CAGCGCGGCTATCGTGGCTGGCCACGACGGGCGTTCCTTGCGCAGCTGTGCTCGACGTTGTCACTGAAGC
GGGAAGGGACTGGCTGCTATTGGGCGAAGTGCCGGGGCAGGATCTCCTGTCATCTCACCTTGCTCCTGCC
GAGAAAGTATCCATCATGGCTGATGCAATGCGGCGGCTGCATACGCTTGATCCGGCTACCTGCCCATTCG
ACCACCAAGCGAAACATCGCATCGAGCGAGCACGTACTCGGATGGAAGCCGGTCTTGTCGATCAGGATGA
TCTGGACGAAGAGCATCAGGGGCTCGCGCCAGCCGAACTGTTCGCCAGGCTCAAGGCGCGCATGCCCGAC
GGCGAGGATCTCGTCGTGACCCATGGCGATGCCTGCTTGCCGAATATCATGGTGGAAAATGGCCGCTTTT
CTGGATTCATCGACTGTGGCCGGCTGGGTGTGGCGGACCGCTATCAGGACATAGCGTTGGCTACCCGTGA
TATTGCTGAAGAGCTTGGCGGCGAATGGGCTGACCGCTTCCTCGTGCTTTACGGTATCGCCGCTCCCGAT
TCGCAGCGCATCGCCTTCTATCGCCTTCTTGACGAGTTCTTCTGAGCGGGACTCTGGGGTTCGAAATGAC
CGACCAAGCGACGCCCAACCTGCCATCACGATGGCCGCAATAAAATATCTTTATTTTCATTACATCTGTG
TGTTGGTTTTTTGTGTGAATCGATAGCGATAAGGATCCGCGTATGGTGCACTCTCAGTACAATCTGCTCT
GATGCCGCATAGTTAAGCCAGCCCCGACACCCGCCAACACCCGCTGACGCGCCCTGACGGGCTTGTCTGC
TCCCGGCATCCGCTTACAGACAAGCTGTGACCGTCTCCGGGAGCTGCATGTGTCAGAGGTTTTCACCGTC
ATCACCGAAACGCGCGAGACGAAAGGGCCTCGTGATACGCCTATTTTTATAGGTTAATGTCATGATAATA
ATGGTTTCTTAGACGTCAGGTGGCACTTTTCGGGGAAATGTGCGCGGAACCCCTATTTGTTTATTTTTCT
AAATACATTCAAATATGTATCCGCTCATGAGACAATAACCCTGATAAATGCTTCAATAATATTGAAAAAG
GAAGAGTATGAGTATTCAACATTTCCGTGTCGCCCTTATTCCCTTTTTTGCGGCATTTTGCCTTCCTGTT
TTTGCTCACCCAGAAACGCTGGTGAAAGTAAAAGATGCTGAAGATCAGTTGGGTGCACGAGTGGGTTACA
TCGAACTGGATCTCAACAGCGGTAAGATCCTTGAGAGTTTTCGCCCCGAAGAACGTTTTCCAATGATGAG
CACTTTTAAAGTTCTGCTATGTGGCGCGGTATTATCCCGTATTGACGCCGGGCAAGAGCAACTCGGTCGC
CGCATACACTATTCTCAGAATGACTTGGTTGAGTACTCACCAGTCACAGAAAAGCATCTTACGGATGGCA
TGACAGTAAGAGAATTATGCAGTGCTGCCATAACCATGAGTGATAACACTGCGGCCAACTTACTTCTGAC
AACGATCGGAGGACCGAAGGAGCTAACCGCTTTTTTGCACAACATGGGGGATCATGTAACTCGCCTTGAT
CGTTGGGAACCGGAGCTGAATGAAGCCATACCAAACGACGAGCGTGACACCACGATGCCTGTAGCAATGG
CAACAACGTTGCGCAAACTATTAACTGGCGAACTACTTACTCTAGCTTCCCGGCAACAATTAATAGACTG
GATGGAGGCGGATAAAGTTGCAGGACCACTTCTGCGCTCGGCCCTTCCGGCTGGCTGGTTTATTGCTGAT
AAATCTGGAGCCGGTGAGCGTGGGTCTCGCGGTATCATTGCAGCACTGGGGCCAGATGGTAAGCCCTCCC
GTATCGTAGTTATCTACACGACGGGGAGTCAGGCAACTATGGATGAACGAAATAGACAGATCGCTGAGAT
AGGTGCCTCACTGATTAAGCATTGGTAACTGTCAGACCAAGTTTACTCATATATACTTTAGATTGATTTA
AAACTTCATTTTTAATTTAAAAGGATCTAGGTGAAGATCCTTTTTGATAATCTCATGACCAAAATCCCTT
AACGTGAGTTTTCGTTCCACTGAGCGTCAGACCCCGTAGAAAAGATCAAAGGATCTTCTTGAGATCCTTT
TTTTCTGCGCGTAATCTGCTGCTTGCAAACAAAAAAACCACCGCTACCAGCGGTGGTTTGTTTGCCGGAT
CAAGAGCTACCAACTCTTTTTCCGAAGGTAACTGGCTTCAGCAGAGCGCAGATACCAAATACTGTTCTTC
TAGTGTAGCCGTAGTTAGGCCACCACTTCAAGAACTCTGTAGCACCGCCTACATACCTCGCTCTGCTAAT
CCTGTTACCAGTGGCTGCTGCCAGTGGCGATAAGTCGTGTCTTACCGGGTTGGACTCAAGACGATAGTTA
CCGGATAAGGCGCAGCGGTCGGGCTGAACGGGGGGTTCGTGCACACAGCCCAGCTTGGAGCGAACGACCT
ACACCGAACTGAGATACCTACAGCGTGAGCTATGAGAAAGCGCCACGCTTCCCGAAGGGAGAAAGGCGGA
CAGGTATCCGGTAAGCGGCAGGGTCGGAACAGGAGAGCGCACGAGGGAGCTTCCAGGGGGAAACGCCTGG
TATCTTTATAGTCCTGTCGGGTTTCGCCACCTCTGACTTGAGCGTCGATTTTTGTGATGCTCGTCAGGGG
GGCGGAGCCTATGGAAAAACGCCAGCAACGCGGCCTTTTTACGGTTCCTGGCCTTTTGCTGGCCTTTTGC
TCACATGGCTCGACAGATCT
